Addgene plasmid #149691: pAAV-hSyn-ChrimsonR-LSSmOrange
Purpose: For packaging and expression of ChrimsonR-LSSmOrange in neurons via AAV
Depositing lab: Robert Malenka. Depositing organization: Stanford University. Publication: Selective filtering of excitatory inputs to nucleus accumbens by dopamine and serotonin. Christoffel DJ, Walsh JJ, Hoerbelt P, Heifets BD, Llorach P, Lopez RC, Ramakrishnan C, Deisseroth K, Malenka RC. Proc Natl Acad Sci U S A. 2021 Jun 15;118(24). pii: 2106648118. doi: 10.1073/pnas.2106648118. PubMed 34103400.
Backbone
  Vector backbone: pAAV
  Backbone size w/o insert (bp): 4672
  Total vector size (bp): 6481
  Vector type: Mammalian Expression, AAV
Growth in bacteria
  Bacterial resistance: Ampicillin, 100 μg/mL
  Growth temperature: 37°C
  Growth strain: NEB Stable
  Copy number: High Copy
Gene/Insert
  Gene/Insert name: ChrimsonR
  Insert size (bp): 1809
  Promoter: hSyn
  Tag / fusion protein: LSSmOrange (C terminal on insert)
  Cloning method: Restriction Enzyme; 5′ cloning site BamHI (not destroyed); 3′ cloning site HindIII (not destroyed)
  Sequencing primers: 5′ TGAGAGCGCAGTCGAGAGG
Terms and licenses: Academic/Nonprofit Terms; Industry Terms: Not Available to Industry
How to cite: pAAV-hSyn-ChrimsonR-LSSmOrange was a gift from Robert Malenka (Addgene plasmid # 149691 ; http://n2t.net/addgene:149691 ; RRID:Addgene_149691)
