[The description below was written by a language model from this plasmid's Addgene catalogue record and pLannotate feature annotations shown in this document.]
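Description:
pAAV-hSyn-ChrimsonR-LSSmOrange is a 6,481 bp adeno-associated virus transfer plasmid built on a pAAV backbone, intended for packaging recombinant AAV that expresses a fluorescently tagged opsin in neurons. It is propagated in E. coli as a high-copy plasmid through a ColE1/pUC-type origin and selected with ampicillin via the β-lactamase gene. An f1 phage origin is also present in the backbone. The record lists a recombination-deficient growth strain, consistent with the need to preserve the repeat-rich AAV2 inverted terminal repeats.

The expression cassette lies between the AAV2 ITRs, which supply the cis signals for genome replication and encapsidation. The right-hand ITR is annotated in full, whereas the left one was detected only as two short fragments. The human synapsin I promoter drives neuron-restricted transcription of ChrimsonR, the K176R variant of the red-light-activated channelrhodopsin from Chlamydomonas noctigama, which has faster closing kinetics. ChrimsonR is fused at its C terminus to LSSmOrange, a long-Stokes-shift orange fluorescent protein derived from Discosoma, which marks expressing cells and their projections. The fusion was cloned between BamHI and HindIII sites. Downstream, a WPRE enhances transcript stability and expression, and the human growth hormone polyadenylation signal terminates the message.

Several small annotated fragments (SV40 small t antigen, EF-1α core promoter, bom, rop) are most likely short similarity hits or backbone remnants rather than functional elements. The construct is used for red-shifted optogenetic excitation of virally transduced neurons. The associated publication concerns excitatory inputs to the nucleus accumbens.
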