Features (pLannotate 1.2.2; 18 found; start..end, strand, type, name):
     12..39      +  repeat_region  AAV2 ITR (fragment): inverted terminal repeat of adeno-associated virus serotype 2 inverted
     68..95      +  repeat_region  AAV2 ITR (fragment): inverted terminal repeat of adeno-associated virus serotype 2 inverted
    152..218     +  CDS            small t antigen (fragment): SV40 (simian virus 40) small t antigen
    244..297     +  promoter       EF-1α core promoter (fragment): core promoter for human elongation factor EF-1α
    341..788     +  promoter       hSyn promoter: human synapsin I promoter; confers neuron-specific expression (Kügler et al., 2003)
    807..1856    +  CDS            ChrimsonR: red light-drivable channelrhodopsin from Chlamydomonas noctigama (Klapoetke et al., 2014) K176R mutant with accelerated closing kinetics
   1875..2579    +  CDS            LSSmOrange: LSSmOrange is a basic (constitutively fluorescent) long stokes shift fluorescent protein published in 2012, derived from Discosoma sp.. It has moderate acid sensitivity.
   2580..2607    +  misc_feature   MCS (fragment): multiple cloning site
   2614..3202    +  misc_feature   WPRE: woodchuck hepatitis virus posttranscriptional regulatory element
   3222..3698    +  polyA_signal   hGH poly(A) signal: human growth hormone polyadenylation signal
   3744..3884    +  repeat_region  AAV2 ITR: inverted terminal repeat of adeno-associated virus serotype 2 inverted
   3889..3940    -  misc_feature   bom (fragment): basis of mobility region from pBR322
   3959..4414    +  rep_origin     f1 ori (sequence partly withheld): f1 bacteriophage origin of replication; arrow indicates direction of (+) strand synthesis
   4415..4464    -  misc_feature   bom (fragment): basis of mobility region from pBR322
   4566..4601    -  CDS            rop (fragment): Rop protein, which maintains plasmids at low copy number; rop
   4696..4800    +  promoter       AmpR promoter: bla
   4801..5661    +  CDS            AmpR: β-lactamase; bla; confers resistance to ampicillin, carbenicillin, and related antibiotics
   5832..6420    +  rep_origin     ori: high-copy-number ColE1/pMB1/pBR322/pUC origin of replication
>Addgene plasmid #149691 | pAAV-hSyn-ChrimsonR-LSSmOrange | addgene full sequence | sequence record 306851 | Addgene NGS Result
CCTGCAGGCAGCTGCGCGCTCGCTCGCTCACTGAGGCCGCCCGGGCGTCGGGCGACCTTTGGTCGCCCGG
CCTCAGTGAGCGAGCGAGCGCGCAGAGAGGGAGTGGCCAACTCCATCACTAGGGGTTCCTGCGGCCGCAC
GCGTTGCAAAGATGGATAAAGTTTTAAACAGAGAGGAATCTTTGCAGCTAATGGACCTTCTAGGTCTTGA
AAGGAGTGGGAATTGGCTCCGGTGCCCGTCAGTGGGCAGAGCGCACATCGCCCACAGTCCCCGAGAAGTT
GGGGGGAGGGGTCGGCAGCAAATGGTTAATTAATCTAGACTGCAGAGGGCCCTGCGTATGAGTGCAAGTG
GGTTTTAGGACCAGGATGAGGCGGGGTGGGGGTGCCTACCTGACGACCGACCCCGACCCACTGGACAAGC
ACCCAACCCCCATTCCCCAAATTGCGCATCCCCTATCAGAGAGGGGGAGGGGAAACAGGATGCGGCGAGG
CGCGTGCGCACTGCCAGCTTCAGCACCGCGGACAGTGCCTTCGCCCCCGCCTGGCGGCGCGCGCCACCGC
CGCCTCAGCACTGAAGGCGCGCTGACGTCACTCGCCGGTCCCCCGCAAACTCCCCTTCCCGGCCACCTTG
GTCGCGTCCGCGCCGCCGCCGGCCCAGCCGGACCGCACCACGCGAGGCGCGAGATAGGGGGGCACGGGCG
CGACCATCTGCGCTGCGGCGCCGGCGACTCAGCGCTGCCTCAGTCTGCGGTGGGCAGCGGAGGAGTCGTG
TCGTGCCTGAGAGCGCAGTCGAGAGGATCCGCCACCATGGCTGAGCTGATCAGCAGCGCCACCAGATCTC
TGTTTGCCGCCGGAGGCATCAACCCTTGGCCTAACCCCTACCACCACGAGGACATGGGCTGTGGAGGAAT
GACACCTACAGGCGAGTGCTTCAGCACCGAGTGGTGGTGTGACCCTTCTTACGGACTGAGCGACGCCGGA
TACGGATATTGCTTCGTGGAGGCCACAGGCGGCTACCTGGTCGTGGGAGTGGAGAAGAAGCAGGCTTGGC
TGCACAGCAGAGGCACACCAGGAGAAAAGATCGGCGCCCAGGTCTGCCAGTGGATTGCTTTCAGCATCGC
CATCGCCCTGCTGACATTCTACGGCTTCAGCGCCTGGAAGGCCACTTGCGGTTGGGAGGAGGTCTACGTC
TGTTGCGTCGAGGTGCTGTTCGTGACCCTGGAGATCTTCAAGGAGTTCAGCAGCCCCGCCACAGTGTACC
TGTCTACCGGCAACCACGCCTATTGCCTGCGCTACTTCGAGTGGCTGCTGTCTTGCCCCGTGATCCTGAT
CAGACTGAGCAACCTGAGCGGCCTGAAGAACGACTACAGCAAGCGGACCATGGGCCTGATCGTGTCTTGC
GTGGGAATGATCGTGTTCGGCATGGCCGCAGGACTGGCTACCGATTGGCTCAAGTGGCTGCTGTATATCG
TGTCTTGCATCTACGGCGGCTACATGTACTTCCAGGCCGCCAAGTGCTACGTGGAAGCCAACCACAGCGT
GCCTAAAGGCCATTGCCGCATGGTCGTGAAGCTGATGGCCTACGCTTACTTCGCCTCTTGGGGCAGCTAC
CCAATCCTCTGGGCAGTGGGACCAGAAGGACTGCTGAAGCTGAGCCCTTACGCCAACAGCATCGGCCACA
GCATCTGCGACATCATCGCCAAGGAGTTTTGGACCTTCCTGGCCCACCACCTGAGGATCAAGATCCACGA
GCACATCCTGATCCACGGCGACATCCGGAAGACCACCAAGATGGAGATCGGAGGCGAGGAGGTGGAAGTG
GAAGAGTTCGTGGAGGAGGAGGACGAGGACACAGTGGCGGCACCGGTAGTAGCAGTGAGCAAGGGCGAGG
AGAATAACATGGCCATCATCAAGGAGTTCATGCGCTTCAAGGTGCGCATGGAGGGCTCCGTGAACGGCCA
CGAGTTCGAGATCGAGGGCGAGGGCGAGGGCCGCCCCTACGAGGGCTTTCAGACCGTTAAGCTGAAGGTG
ACCAAGGGTGGCCCCCTGCCCTTCGCCTGGGACATCTTGTCCCCTCAGTTCACCTACGGCTCCAAGGCCT
ACGTGAAGCACCCCGCCGACATCCCCGACTACCTCAAGCTGTCCTTCCCCGAGGGCTTCAAGTGGGAGCG
CGTGATGAACTTCGAGGACGGCGGCGTGGTGACCGTGACTCAGGACTCCTCCCTGCAGGACGGCGAGTTC
ATCTACAAGGTGAAGCTGCGCGGCACCAACTTCCCCTCCGACGGCCCCGTAATGCAGAAGAAGACCATGG
GCATGGAGGCCTCCTCCGAGCGGATGTACCCCGAGGACGGCGCCCTGAAGGGCGAGGACAAGCTCAGGCT
GAAGCTGAAGGACGGCGGCCACTACACCTCCGAGGTCAAGACCACCTACAAGGCCAAGAAGCCCGTGCAG
TTGCCCGGCGCCTACATCGTCGACATCAAGTTGGACATCACCTCCCACAACGAGGACTACACCATCGTGG
AACAGTACGAACGCGCCGAGGGCCGCCACTCCACCGGCGGCATGGACGAGCTGTACAAGTCCGGACTCAG
ATCTCGAGCTCAAGCTTATCGATAATCAACCTCTGGATTACAAAATTTGTGAAAGATTGACTGGTATTCT
TAACTATGTTGCTCCTTTTACGCTATGTGGATACGCTGCTTTAATGCCTTTGTATCATGCTATTGCTTCC
CGTATGGCTTTCATTTTCTCCTCCTTGTATAAATCCTGGTTGCTGTCTCTTTATGAGGAGTTGTGGCCCG
TTGTCAGGCAACGTGGCGTGGTGTGCACTGTGTTTGCTGACGCAACCCCCACTGGTTGGGGCATTGCCAC
CACCTGTCAGCTCCTTTCCGGGACTTTCGCTTTCCCCCTCCCTATTGCCACGGCGGAACTCATCGCCGCC
TGCCTTGCCCGCTGCTGGACAGGGGCTCGGCTGTTGGGCACTGACAATTCCGTGGTGTTGTCGGGGAAAT
CATCGTCCTTTCCTTGGCTGCTCGCCTATGTTGCCACCTGGATTCTGCGCGGGACGTCCTTCTGCTACGT
CCCTTCGGCCCTCAATCCAGCGGACCTTCCTTCCCGCGGCCTGCTGCCGGCTCTGCGGCCTCTTCCGCGT
CTTCGCCTTCGCCCTCAGACGAGTCGGATCTCCCTTTGGGCCGCCTCCCCGCATCGATACCGGCTCGAGA
CGGGTGGCATCCCTGTGACCCCTCCCCAGTGCCTCTCCTGGCCCTGGAAGTTGCCACTCCAGTGCCCACC
AGCCTTGTCCTAATAAAATTAAGTTGCATCATTTTGTCTGACTAGGTGTCCTTCTATAATATTATGGGGT
GGAGGGGGGTGGTATGGAGCAAGGGGCAAGTTGGGAAGACAACCTGTAGGGCCTGCGGGGTCTATTGGGA
ACCAAGCTGGAGTGCAGTGGCACAATCTTGGCTCACTGCAATCTCCGCCTCCTGGGTTCAAGCGATTCTC
CTGCCTCAGCCTCCCGAGTTGTTGGGATTCCAGGCATGCATGACCAGGCTCAGCTAATTTTTGTTTTTTT
GGTAGAGACGGGGTTTCACCATATTGGCCAGGCTGGTCTCCAACTCCTAATCTCAGGTGATCTACCCACC
TTGGCCTCCCAAATTGCTGGGATTACAGGCGTGAACCACTGCTCCCTTCCCTGTCCTTCTCGAGCTGATT
TTGTAGGTAACCACGTGCGGACCGAGCGGCCGCAGGAACCCCTAGTGATGGAGTTGGCCACTCCCTCTCT
GCGCGCTCGCTCGCTCACTGAGGCCGGGCGACCAAAGGTCGCCCGACGCCCGGGCTTTGCCCGGGCGGCC
TCAGTGAGCGAGCGAGCGCGCAGCTGCCTGCAGGGGCGCCTGATGCGGTATTTTCTCCTTACGCATCTGT
GCGGTATTTCACACCGCATA
[95 nt withheld, positions 3941-4035]
T
[46 nt withheld, positions 4037-4082]
C
[141 nt withheld, positions 4084-4224]
CCTTTGACGTTGGAGTCCACGTTCTTT
[37 nt withheld, positions 4252-4288]
ACTCTATCTCGGGCTATTCTTTTGATTTATAAGGGATTTTGCCGATTTCGGTCTATTGGTTAAAAAATGA
GCTGATTTAACAAAAATTTAACGCGAATTTTAACAAAATATTAACGTTTACAATTTTATGGTGCACTCTC
AGTACAATCTGCTCTGATGCCGCATAGTTAAGCCAGCCCCGACACCCGCCAACACCCGCTGACGCGCCCT
GACGGGCTTGTCTGCTCCCGGCATCCGCTTACAGACAAGCTGTGACCGTCTCCGGGAGCTGCATGTGTCA
GAGGTTTTCACCGTCATCACCGAAACGCGCGAGACGAAAGGGCCTCGTGATACGCCTATTTTTATAGGTT
AATGTCATGATAATAATGGTTTCTTAGACGTCAGGTGGCACTTTTCGGGGAAATGTGCGCGGAACCCCTA
TTTGTTTATTTTTCTAAATACATTCAAATATGTATCCGCTCATGAGACAATAACCCTGATAAATGCTTCA
ATAATATTGAAAAAGGAAGAGTATGAGTATTCAACATTTCCGTGTCGCCCTTATTCCCTTTTTTGCGGCA
TTTTGCCTTCCTGTTTTTGCTCACCCAGAAACGCTGGTGAAAGTAAAAGATGCTGAAGATCAGTTGGGTG
CACGAGTGGGTTACATCGAACTGGATCTCAACAGCGGTAAGATCCTTGAGAGTTTTCGCCCCGAAGAACG
TTTTCCAATGATGAGCACTTTTAAAGTTCTGCTATGTGGCGCGGTATTATCCCGTATTGACGCCGGGCAA
GAGCAACTCGGTCGCCGCATACACTATTCTCAGAATGACTTGGTTGAGTACTCACCAGTCACAGAAAAGC
ATCTTACGGATGGCATGACAGTAAGAGAATTATGCAGTGCTGCCATAACCATGAGTGATAACACTGCGGC
CAACTTACTTCTGACAACGATCGGAGGACCGAAGGAGCTAACCGCTTTTTTGCACAACATGGGGGATCAT
GTAACTCGCCTTGATCGTTGGGAACCGGAGCTGAATGAAGCCATACCAAACGACGAGCGTGACACCACGA
TGCCTGTAGCAATGGCAACAACGTTGCGCAAACTATTAACTGGCGAACTACTTACTCTAGCTTCCCGGCA
ACAATTAATAGACTGGATGGAGGCGGATAAAGTTGCAGGACCACTTCTGCGCTCGGCCCTTCCGGCTGGC
TGGTTTATTGCTGATAAATCTGGAGCCGGTGAGCGTGGGTCTCGCGGTATCATTGCAGCACTGGGGCCAG
ATGGTAAGCCCTCCCGTATCGTAGTTATCTACACGACGGGGAGTCAGGCAACTATGGATGAACGAAATAG
ACAGATCGCTGAGATAGGTGCCTCACTGATTAAGCATTGGTAACTGTCAGACCAAGTTTACTCATATATA
CTTTAGATTGATTTAAAACTTCATTTTTAATTTAAAAGGATCTAGGTGAAGATCCTTTTTGATAATCTCA
TGACCAAAATCCCTTAACGTGAGTTTTCGTTCCACTGAGCGTCAGACCCCGTAGAAAAGATCAAAGGATC
TTCTTGAGATCCTTTTTTTCTGCGCGTAATCTGCTGCTTGCAAACAAAAAAACCACCGCTACCAGCGGTG
GTTTGTTTGCCGGATCAAGAGCTACCAACTCTTTTTCCGAAGGTAACTGGCTTCAGCAGAGCGCAGATAC
CAAATACTGTTCTTCTAGTGTAGCCGTAGTTAGGCCACCACTTCAAGAACTCTGTAGCACCGCCTACATA
CCTCGCTCTGCTAATCCTGTTACCAGTGGCTGCTGCCAGTGGCGATAAGTCGTGTCTTACCGGGTTGGAC
TCAAGACGATAGTTACCGGATAAGGCGCAGCGGTCGGGCTGAACGGGGGGTTCGTGCACACAGCCCAGCT
TGGAGCGAACGACCTACACCGAACTGAGATACCTACAGCGTGAGCTATGAGAAAGCGCCACGCTTCCCGA
AGGGAGAAAGGCGGACAGGTATCCGGTAAGCGGCAGGGTCGGAACAGGAGAGCGCACGAGGGAGCTTCCA
GGGGGAAACGCCTGGTATCTTTATAGTCCTGTCGGGTTTCGCCACCTCTGACTTGAGCGTCGATTTTTGT
GATGCTCGTCAGGGGGGCGGAGCCTATGGAAAAACGCCAGCAACGCGGCCTTTTTACGGTTCCTGGCCTT
TTGCTGGCCTTTTGCTCACATGT
